Addgene plasmid #102610: pLCRISPR-CMV-cGAS3
Purpose: CRISPR/Cas9 lentivector targeting human cGAS
Depositing lab: Nicolas Manel. Depositing organization: Institut Curie. Publication: Transmission of innate immune signaling by packaging of cGAMP in viral particles. Gentili M, Kowal J, Tkach M, Satoh T, Lahaye X, Conrad C, Boyron M, Lombard B, Durand S, Kroemer G, Loew D, Dalod M, Thery C, Manel N. Science. 2015 Sep 11;349(6253):1232-6. doi: 10.1126/science.aab3628. Epub 2015 Jul 30. PubMed 26229115.
Backbone
  Vector backbone: pLCRISPR
  Vector type: Mammalian Expression, Lentiviral
  Selectable markers: Puromycin
Growth in bacteria
  Bacterial resistance: Ampicillin, 100 μg/mL
  Growth temperature: 30°C
  Growth strain: NEB Stable
  Copy number: High Copy
Gene/Insert
  Gene/Insert name: gRNA targeting human cGAS
  gRNA/shRNA sequence: GATCCCGACTTCCTGGCG
  Species: H. sapiens (human)
  Promoter: CMV
  Cloning method: Restriction Enzyme; 5′ cloning site unknown (unknown if destroyed); 3′ cloning site unknown (unknown if destroyed)
  Sequencing primers: 5′ unknown
Terms and licenses: Academic/Nonprofit Terms; Industry Terms: Not Available to Industry
How to cite: pLCRISPR-CMV-cGAS3 was a gift from Nicolas Manel (Addgene plasmid # 102610 ; http://n2t.net/addgene:102610 ; RRID:Addgene_102610)
