[The description below was written by a language model from this plasmid's Addgene catalogue record and pLannotate feature annotations shown in this document.]
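Description:
pLCRISPR-CMV-cGAS3 is an all-in-one HIV-1-based lentiviral CRISPR/Cas9 vector of about 13.8 kb, built on the pLCRISPR backbone to disrupt the human cGAS gene. It is propagated in E. coli through a high-copy ColE1/pUC-type origin with ampicillin resistance, and it also carries an f1 origin. Outside the viral region sits an SV40/EM7-driven bleomycin/Zeocin resistance cassette with an SV40 poly(A) signal, although the catalogue entry lists only puromycin as the mammalian selectable marker. The two available sequence records, one from the depositor and one from repository sequencing, differ by only two nucleotides and give the same annotation.

The transfer cassette begins with a CMV enhancer/promoter fused to a truncated 5' LTR, which drives genomic RNA production in packaging cells. This is followed by the Ψ packaging signal with a gag fragment, the RRE for Rev-dependent nuclear export, and a cPPT/CTS. A human U6 RNA polymerase III promoter lies upstream of the S. pyogenes gRNA scaffold, and the short unannotated gap between them is where the cGAS-targeting spacer would sit. The "CMV" promoter named in the record corresponds to a second, internal CMV enhancer/promoter that drives S. pyogenes Cas9, which the annotation tool splits into overlapping N- and C-terminal segments. A puromycin N-acetyltransferase coding sequence follows Cas9, but the element linking the two is not annotated. A WPRE enhances transcript expression, and the cassette ends with a truncated 3' LTR and a bGH poly(A) signal. Transduced human cells can be selected with puromycin to generate cGAS knockouts, and the associated publication concerns innate immune signalling and cGAMP packaging in viral particles.
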