Features (pLannotate 1.2.2; 35 found; start..end, strand, type, name):
     31..83      -  misc_feature   bom (fragment): basis of mobility region from pBR322
    238..617     +  enhancer       CMV enhancer: human cytomegalovirus immediate early enhancer
    618..817     +  promoter       CMV promoter: human cytomegalovirus (CMV) immediate early promoter
    835..1015    +  LTR            5' LTR (truncated): truncated 5' long terminal repeat (LTR) from HIV-1
   1062..1187    +  misc_feature   HIV-1 Ψ: packaging signal of human immunodeficiency virus type 1
   1171..1534    +  CDS            HIV-1 gag (fragment): gag protein from human immunodeficiency virus 1; gag
   1680..1913    +  misc_feature   RRE: The Rev response element (RRE) of HIV-1 allows for Rev-dependent mRNA export from the nucleus to the cytoplasm.
   2290..2390    +  CDS            Rev (fragment): human immunodeficiency virus 1 (HIV-1) Rev protein; rev; enhances nuclear export of unspliced and incompletely spliced viral mRNAs
   2397..2637    +  promoter       U6 promoter: RNA polymerase III promoter for human U6 snRNA
   2667..2742    +  misc_RNA       gRNA scaffold: guide RNA scaffold for the Streptococcus pyogenes CRISPR/Cas9 system
   2776..2893    +  misc_feature   cPPT/CTS: central polypurine tract and central termination sequence of HIV-1
   2989..3292    +  enhancer       CMV enhancer: human cytomegalovirus immediate early enhancer
   3293..3496    +  promoter       CMV promoter: human cytomegalovirus (CMV) immediate early promoter
   3677..5392    +  CDS            Cas9(N): N-terminal portion of Streptococcus pyogenes Cas9 (Zetsche et al., 2015)
   5279..7777    +  CDS            Cas9(C): C-terminal portion of Streptococcus pyogenes Cas9 (Zetsche et al., 2015)
   7907..8504    +  CDS            PuroR (fragment): puromycin N-acetyltransferase; pac from Streptomyces; confers resistance to puromycin
   8507..8531    +  misc_feature   MCS (fragment): pBluescript multiple cloning site
   8531..9119    +  misc_feature   WPRE: woodchuck hepatitis virus posttranscriptional regulatory element
   9071..9637    +  CDS            nef (fragment): NEF_HV1H2 - Experimental evidence at protein level: Swiss-Prot protein existence level 1. Extracellular Nef protein targets CD4(+) T-lymphocytes for apoptosis by interacting with CXCR4 surface receptors. From Human immunodeficiency virus type 1 group M subtype B (isolate HXB2) (HIV-1).
   9644..9824    +  LTR            5' LTR (truncated): truncated 5' long terminal repeat (LTR) from HIV-1
   9856..9967    +  polyA_signal   bGH poly(A) signal: bovine growth hormone polyadenylation signal
  10084..10105   +  promoter       SV40 promoter (fragment): SV40 enhancer and early promoter
  10126..10554   +  rep_origin     f1 ori (sequence partly withheld): f1 bacteriophage origin of replication; arrow indicates direction of (+) strand synthesis
  10568..10897   +  promoter       SV40 promoter: SV40 enhancer and early promoter
  10945..10992   +  promoter       EM7 promoter: synthetic bacterial promoter&nbsp
  11011..11385   +  CDS            BleoR: antibiotic-binding protein; Sh ble from Streptoalloteichus hindustanus; confers resistance to bleomycin, phleomycin, and Zeocin™
  11395..11520   +  CDS            ble (fragment): BLE_KLEPN - Experimental evidence at protein level: Swiss-Prot protein existence level 1. Binding protein with a strong affinity to the bleomycin family of antibiotics. Binds to CL990; an antimitotic-antibiotic compound. From Klebsiella pneumoniae.
  11515..11636   +  polyA_signal   SV40 poly(A) signal: SV40 polyadenylation signal
  11707..11729   -  protein_bind   lac operator (fragment): The lac repressor binds to the lac operator to inhibit transcription in E. coli. This inhibition can be relieved by adding lactose or isopropyl-β-D-thiogalactopyranoside (IPTG). lac repressor encoded by lacI
  11733..11763   -  promoter       lac promoter: promoter for the E. coli lac operon
  11778..11799   -  protein_bind   CAP binding site: CAP binding activates transcription in the presence of cAMP. E. coli catabolite activator protein
  11812..11904   -  CDS            lacI (fragment): lac repressor; lacI; The lac repressor binds to the lac operator to inhibit transcription in E. coli. This inhibition can be relieved by adding lactose or isopropyl-β-D-thiogalactopyranoside (IPTG).
  12087..12675   -  rep_origin     ori: high-copy-number ColE1/pMB1/pBR322/pUC origin of replication
  12846..13706   -  CDS            AmpR: β-lactamase; bla; confers resistance to ampicillin, carbenicillin, and related antibiotics
  13707..13811   -  promoter       AmpR promoter: bla
>Addgene plasmid #102610 | pLCRISPR-CMV-cGAS3 | depositor full sequence | sequence record 193934 | Full Sequence
GTCGACGGATCGGGAGATCTCCCGATCCCCTATGGTGCACTCTCAGTACAATCTGCTCTGATGCCGCATA
GTTAAGCCAGTATCTGCTCCCTGCTTGTGTGTTGGAGGTCGCTGAGTAGTGCGCGAGCAAAATTTAAGCT
ACAACAAGGCAAGGCTTGACCGACAATTGCATGAAGAATCTGCTTAGGGTTAGGCGTTTTGCGCTGCTTC
GCGATGTACGGGCCAGATATACGCGTTGACATTGATTATTGACTAGTTATTAATAGTAATCAATTACGGG
GTCATTAGTTCATAGCCCATATATGGAGTTCCGCGTTACATAACTTACGGTAAATGGCCCGCCTGGCTGA
CCGCCCAACGACCCCCGCCCATTGACGTCAATAATGACGTATGTTCCCATAGTAACGCCAATAGGGACTT
TCCATTGACGTCAATGGGTGGAGTATTTACGGTAAACTGCCCACTTGGCAGTACATCAAGTGTATCATAT
GCCAAGTACGCCCCCTATTGACGTCAATGACGGTAAATGGCCCGCCTGGCATTATGCCCAGTACATGACC
TTATGGGACTTTCCTACTTGGCAGTACATCTACGTATTAGTCATCGCTATTACCATGGTGATGCGGTTTT
GGCAGTACATCAATGGGCGTGGATAGCGGTTTGACTCACGGGGATTTCCAAGTCTCCACCCCATTGACGT
CAATGGGAGTTTGTTTTGGCACCAAAATCAACGGGACTTTCCAAAATGTCGTAACAACTCCGCCCCATTG
ACGCAAATGGGCGGTAGGCGTGTACGGTGGGAGGTCTATATAAGCAGCGCGTTTTGCCTGTACTGGGTCT
CTCTGGTTAGACCAGATCTGAGCCTGGGAGCTCTCTGGCTAACTAGGGAACCCACTGCTTAAGCCTCAAT
AAAGCTTGCCTTGAGTGCTTCAAGTAGTGTGTGCCCGTCTGTTGTGTGACTCTGGTAACTAGAGATCCCT
CAGACCCTTTTAGTCAGTGTGGAAAATCTCTAGCAGTGGCGCCCGAACAGGGACTTGAAAGCGAAAGGGA
AACCAGAGGAGCTCTCTCGACGCAGGACTCGGCTTGCTGAAGCGCGCACGGCAAGAGGCGAGGGGCGGCG
ACTGGTGAGTACGCCAAAAATTTTGACTAGCGGAGGCTAGAAGGAGAGAGATGGGTGCGAGAGCGTCAGT
ATTAAGCGGGGGAGAATTAGATCGCGATGGGAAAAAATTCGGTTAAGGCCAGGGGGAAAGAAAAAATATA
AATTAAAACATATAGTATGGGCAAGCAGGGAGCTAGAACGATTCGCAGTTAATCCTGGCCTGTTAGAAAC
ATCAGAAGGCTGTAGACAAATACTGGGACAGCTACAACCATCCCTTCAGACAGGATCAGAAGAACTTAGA
TCATTATATAATACAGTAGCAACCCTCTATTGTGTGCATCAAAGGATAGAGATAAAAGACACCAAGGAAG
CTTTAGACAAGATAGAGGAAGAGCAAAACAAAAGTAAGACCACCGCACAGCAAGCGGCCGCTGATCTTCA
GACCTGGAGGAGGAGATATGAGGGACAATTGGAGAAGTGAATTATATAAATATAAAGTAGTAAAAATTGA
ACCATTAGGAGTAGCACCCACCAAGGCAAAGAGAAGAGTGGTGCAGAGAGAAAAAAGAGCAGTGGGAATA
GGAGCTTTGTTCCTTGGGTTCTTGGGAGCAGCAGGAAGCACTATGGGCGCAGCGTCAATGACGCTGACGG
TACAGGCCAGACAATTATTGTCTGGTATAGTGCAGCAGCAGAACAATTTGCTGAGGGCTATTGAGGCGCA
ACAGCATCTGTTGCAACTCACAGTCTGGGGCATCAAGCAGCTCCAGGCAAGAATCCTGGCTGTGGAAAGA
TACCTAAAGGATCAACAGCTCCTGGGGATTTGGGGTTGCTCTGGAAAACTCATTTGCACCACTGCTGTGC
CTTGGAATGCTAGTTGGAGTAATAAATCTCTGGAACAGATTTGGAATCACACGACCTGGATGGAGTGGGA
CAGAGAAATTAACAATTACACAAGCTTAATACACTCCTTAATTGAAGAATCGCAAAACCAGCAAGAAAAG
AATGAACAAGAATTATTGGAATTAGATAAATGGGCAAGTTTGTGGAATTGGTTTAACATAACAAATTGGC
TGTGGTATATAAAATTATTCATAATGATAGTAGGAGGCTTGGTAGGTTTAAGAATAGTTTTTGCTGTACT
TTCTATAGTGAATAGAGTTAGGCAGGGATATTCACCATTATCGTTTCAGACCCACCTCCCAACCCCGAGG
GGACCCGACAGGCCCGAAGGAATAGAAGAAGAAGGTGGAGAGAGAGACAGAGACAGATCCATTCGATTAG
TGAACGGATCGGCACTGAGGGCCTATTTCCCATGATTCCTTCATATTTGCATATACGATACAAGGCTGTT
AGAGAGATAATTGGAATTAATTTGACTGTAAACACAAAGATATTAGTACAAAATACGTGACGTAGAAAGT
AATAATTTCTTGGGTAGTTTGCAGTTTTAAAATTATGTTTTAAAATGGACTATCATATGCTTACCGTAAC
TTGAAAGTATTTCGATTTCTTGGCTTTATATATCTTGTGGAAAGGACGAAACACCGGGGATCCCGACTTC
CTGGCGGTTTTAGAGCTAGAAATAGCAAGTTAAAATAAGGCTAGTCCGTTATCAACTTGAAAAAGTGGCA
CCGAGTCGGTGCTTTTTTTAGACAAATGGCAGTATTCATCCACAATTTTAAAAGAAAAGGGGGGATTGGG
GGGTACAGTGCAGGGGAAAGAATAGTAGACATAATAGCAACAGACATACAAACTAAAGAATTACAAAAAC
AAATTACAAAAATTCAAAATTTTCGGGTTTATTACAGGGACAGCAGAGATCCAGTTTGGTTAATTAAATA
GTAATCAATTACGGGGTCATTAGTTCATAGCCCATATATGGAGTTCCGCGTTACATAACTTACGGTAAAT
GGCCCGCCTGGCTGACCGCCCAACGACCCCCGCCCATTGACGTCAATAATGACGTATGTTCCCATAGTAA
CGCCAATAGGGACTTTCCATTGACGTCAATGGGTGGAGTATTTACGGTAAACTGCCCACTTGGCAGTACA
TCAAGTGTATCATATGCCAAGTACGCCCCCTATTGACGTCAATGACGGTAAATGGCCCGCCTGGCATTAT
GCCCAGTACATGACCTTATGGGACTTTCCTACTTGGCAGTACATCTACGTATTAGTCATCGCTATTACCA
TGGTGATGCGGTTTTGGCAGTACATCAATGGGCGTGGATAGCGGTTTGACTCACGGGGATTTCCAAGTCT
CCACCCCATTGACGTCAATGGGAGTTTGTTTTGGCACCAAAATCAACGGGACTTTCCAAAATGTCGTAAC
AACTCCGCCCCATTGACGCAAATGGGCGGTAGGCGTGTACGGTGGGAGGTCTATATAAGCAGAGCTGGTT
TAGTGAACCGTCAGATCCCGCGGGCTAGCGGATCCCCACCGGTCCGTACGGCCACCATGGACTATAAGGA
CCACGACGGAGACTACAAGGATCATGATATTGATTACAAAGACGATGACGATAAGATGGCCCCAAAGAAG
AAGCGGAAGGTCGGTATCCACGGAGTCCCAGCAGCCGACAAGAAGTACAGCATCGGCCTGGACATCGGCA
CCAACTCTGTGGGCTGGGCCGTGATCACCGACGAGTACAAGGTGCCCAGCAAGAAATTCAAGGTGCTGGG
CAACACCGACCGGCACAGCATCAAGAAGAACCTGATCGGAGCCCTGCTGTTCGACAGCGGCGAAACAGCC
GAGGCCACCCGGCTGAAGAGAACCGCCAGAAGAAGATACACCAGACGGAAGAACCGGATCTGCTATCTGC
AAGAGATCTTCAGCAACGAGATGGCCAAGGTGGACGACAGCTTCTTCCACAGACTGGAAGAGTCCTTCCT
GGTGGAAGAGGATAAGAAGCACGAGCGGCACCCCATCTTCGGCAACATCGTGGACGAGGTGGCCTACCAC
GAGAAGTACCCCACCATCTACCACCTGAGAAAGAAACTGGTGGACAGCACCGACAAGGCCGACCTGCGGC
TGATCTATCTGGCCCTGGCCCACATGATCAAGTTCCGGGGCCACTTCCTGATCGAGGGCGACCTGAACCC
CGACAACAGCGACGTGGACAAGCTGTTCATCCAGCTGGTGCAGACCTACAACCAGCTGTTCGAGGAAAAC
CCCATCAACGCCAGCGGCGTGGACGCCAAGGCCATCCTGTCTGCCAGACTGAGCAAGAGCAGACGGCTGG
AAAATCTGATCGCCCAGCTGCCCGGCGAGAAGAAGAATGGCCTGTTCGGCAACCTGATTGCCCTGAGCCT
GGGCCTGACCCCCAACTTCAAGAGCAACTTCGACCTGGCCGAGGATGCCAAACTGCAGCTGAGCAAGGAC
ACCTACGACGACGACCTGGACAACCTGCTGGCCCAGATCGGCGACCAGTACGCCGACCTGTTTCTGGCCG
CCAAGAACCTGTCCGACGCCATCCTGCTGAGCGACATCCTGAGAGTGAACACCGAGATCACCAAGGCCCC
CCTGAGCGCCTCTATGATCAAGAGATACGACGAGCACCACCAGGACCTGACCCTGCTGAAAGCTCTCGTG
CGGCAGCAGCTGCCTGAGAAGTACAAAGAGATTTTCTTCGACCAGAGCAAGAACGGCTACGCCGGCTACA
TTGACGGCGGAGCCAGCCAGGAAGAGTTCTACAAGTTCATCAAGCCCATCCTGGAAAAGATGGACGGCAC
CGAGGAACTGCTCGTGAAGCTGAACAGAGAGGACCTGCTGCGGAAGCAGCGGACCTTCGACAACGGCAGC
ATCCCCCACCAGATCCACCTGGGAGAGCTGCACGCCATTCTGCGGCGGCAGGAAGATTTTTACCCATTCC
TGAAGGACAACCGGGAAAAGATCGAGAAGATCCTGACCTTCCGCATCCCCTACTACGTGGGCCCTCTGGC
CAGGGGAAACAGCAGATTCGCCTGGATGACCAGAAAGAGCGAGGAAACCATCACCCCCTGGAACTTCGAG
GAAGTGGTGGACAAGGGCGCTTCCGCCCAGAGCTTCATCGAGCGGATGACCAACTTCGATAAGAACCTGC
CCAACGAGAAGGTGCTGCCCAAGCACAGCCTGCTGTACGAGTACTTCACCGTGTATAACGAGCTGACCAA
AGTGAAATACGTGACCGAGGGAATGAGAAAGCCCGCCTTCCTGAGCGGCGAGCAGAAAAAGGCCATCGTG
GACCTGCTGTTCAAGACCAACCGGAAAGTGACCGTGAAGCAGCTGAAAGAGGACTACTTCAAGAAAATCG
AGTGCTTCGACTCCGTGGAAATCTCCGGCGTGGAAGATCGGTTCAACGCCTCCCTGGGCACATACCACGA
TCTGCTGAAAATTATCAAGGACAAGGACTTCCTGGACAATGAGGAAAACGAGGACATTCTGGAAGATATC
GTGCTGACCCTGACACTGTTTGAGGACAGAGAGATGATCGAGGAACGGCTGAAAACCTATGCCCACCTGT
TCGACGACAAAGTGATGAAGCAGCTGAAGCGGCGGAGATACACCGGCTGGGGCAGGCTGAGCCGGAAGCT
GATCAACGGCATCCGGGACAAGCAGTCCGGCAAGACAATCCTGGATTTCCTGAAGTCCGACGGCTTCGCC
AACAGAAACTTCATGCAGCTGATCCACGACGACAGCCTGACCTTTAAAGAGGACATCCAGAAAGCCCAGG
TGTCCGGCCAGGGCGATAGCCTGCACGAGCACATTGCCAATCTGGCCGGCAGCCCCGCCATTAAGAAGGG
CATCCTGCAGACAGTGAAGGTGGTGGACGAGCTCGTGAAAGTGATGGGCCGGCACAAGCCCGAGAACATC
GTGATCGAAATGGCCAGAGAGAACCAGACCACCCAGAAGGGACAGAAGAACAGCCGCGAGAGAATGAAGC
GGATCGAAGAGGGCATCAAAGAGCTGGGCAGCCAGATCCTGAAAGAACACCCCGTGGAAAACACCCAGCT
GCAGAACGAGAAGCTGTACCTGTACTACCTGCAGAATGGGCGGGATATGTACGTGGACCAGGAACTGGAC
ATCAACCGGCTGTCCGACTACGATGTGGACCATATCGTGCCTCAGAGCTTTCTGAAGGACGACTCCATCG
ACAACAAGGTGCTGACCAGAAGCGACAAGAACCGGGGCAAGAGCGACAACGTGCCCTCCGAAGAGGTCGT
GAAGAAGATGAAGAACTACTGGCGGCAGCTGCTGAACGCCAAGCTGATTACCCAGAGAAAGTTCGACAAT
CTGACCAAGGCCGAGAGAGGCGGCCTGAGCGAACTGGATAAGGCCGGCTTCATCAAGAGACAGCTGGTGG
AAACCCGGCAGATCACAAAGCACGTGGCACAGATCCTGGACTCCCGGATGAACACTAAGTACGACGAGAA
TGACAAGCTGATCCGGGAAGTGAAAGTGATCACCCTGAAGTCCAAGCTGGTGTCCGATTTCCGGAAGGAT
TTCCAGTTTTACAAAGTGCGCGAGATCAACAACTACCACCACGCCCACGACGCCTACCTGAACGCCGTCG
TGGGAACCGCCCTGATCAAAAAGTACCCTAAGCTGGAAAGCGAGTTCGTGTACGGCGACTACAAGGTGTA
CGACGTGCGGAAGATGATCGCCAAGAGCGAGCAGGAAATCGGCAAGGCTACCGCCAAGTACTTCTTCTAC
AGCAACATCATGAACTTTTTCAAGACCGAGATTACCCTGGCCAACGGCGAGATCCGGAAGCGGCCTCTGA
TCGAGACAAACGGCGAAACCGGGGAGATCGTGTGGGATAAGGGCCGGGATTTTGCCACCGTGCGGAAAGT
GCTGAGCATGCCCCAAGTGAATATCGTGAAAAAGACCGAGGTGCAGACAGGCGGCTTCAGCAAAGAGTCT
ATCCTGCCCAAGAGGAACAGCGATAAGCTGATCGCCAGAAAGAAGGACTGGGACCCTAAGAAGTACGGCG
GCTTCGACAGCCCCACCGTGGCCTATTCTGTGCTGGTGGTGGCCAAAGTGGAAAAGGGCAAGTCCAAGAA
ACTGAAGAGTGTGAAAGAGCTGCTGGGGATCACCATCATGGAAAGAAGCAGCTTCGAGAAGAATCCCATC
GACTTTCTGGAAGCCAAGGGCTACAAAGAAGTGAAAAAGGACCTGATCATCAAGCTGCCTAAGTACTCCC
TGTTCGAGCTGGAAAACGGCCGGAAGAGAATGCTGGCCTCTGCCGGCGAACTGCAGAAGGGAAACGAACT
GGCCCTGCCCTCCAAATATGTGAACTTCCTGTACCTGGCCAGCCACTATGAGAAGCTGAAGGGCTCCCCC
GAGGATAATGAGCAGAAACAGCTGTTTGTGGAACAGCACAAGCACTACCTGGACGAGATCATCGAGCAGA
TCAGCGAGTTCTCCAAGAGAGTGATCCTGGCCGACGCTAATCTGGACAAAGTGCTGTCCGCCTACAACAA
GCACCGGGATAAGCCCATCAGAGAGCAGGCCGAGAATATCATCCACCTGTTTACCCTGACCAATCTGGGA
GCCCCTGCCGCCTTCAAGTACTTTGACACCACCATCGACCGGAAGAGGTACACCAGCACCAAAGAGGTGC
TGGACGCCACCCTGATCCACCAGAGCATCACCGGCCTGTACGAGACACGGATCGACCTGTCTCAGCTGGG
AGGCGACGCGGCCGCCAAGCGTCCTGCTGCTACTAAGAAAGCTGGTCAAGCTAAGAAAAAGAAAGGAAGC
GGAGCTACTAACTTCAGCCTGCTGAAGCAGGCTGGAGACGTGGAGGAGAACCCTGGACCTGGATCCATGA
CCGAGTACAAGCCCACGGTGCGCCTCGCCACCCGCGACGACGTCCCCAGGGCCGTACGCACCCTCGCCGC
CGCGTTCGCCGACTACCCCGCCACGCGCCACACCGTCGATCCGGACCGCCACATCGAGCGGGTCACCGAG
CTGCAAGAACTCTTCCTCACGCGCGTCGGGCTCGACATCGGCAAGGTGTGGGTCGCGGACGACGGCGCCG
CGGTGGCGGTCTGGACCACGCCGGAGAGCGTCGAAGCGGGGGCGGTGTTCGCCGAGATCGGCCCGCGCAT
GGCCGAGTTGAGCGGTTCCCGGCTGGCCGCGCAGCAACAGATGGAAGGCCTCCTGGCGCCGCACCGGCCC
AAGGAGCCCGCGTGGTTCCTGGCCACCGTCGGCGTCTCGCCCGACCACCAGGGCAAGGGTCTGGGCAGCG
CCGTCGTGCTCCCCGGAGTGGAGGCGGCCGAGCGCGCCGGGGTGCCCGCCTTCCTGGAGACCTCCGCGCC
CCGCAACCTCCCCTTCTACGAGCGGCTCGGCTTCACCGTCACCGCCGACGTCGAGGTGCCCGAAGGACCG
CGCACCTGGTGCATGACCCGCAAGCCCGGTGCCTAAGAATTCGATATCAAGCTTATCGATAATCAACCTC
TGGATTACAAAATTTGTGAAAGATTGACTGGTATTCTTAACTATGTTGCTCCTTTTACGCTATGTGGATA
CGCTGCTTTAATGCCTTTGTATCATGCTATTGCTTCCCGTATGGCTTTCATTTTCTCCTCCTTGTATAAA
TCCTGGTTGCTGTCTCTTTATGAGGAGTTGTGGCCCGTTGTCAGGCAACGTGGCGTGGTGTGCACTGTGT
TTGCTGACGCAACCCCCACTGGTTGGGGCATTGCCACCACCTGTCAGCTCCTTTCCGGGACTTTCGCTTT
CCCCCTCCCTATTGCCACGGCGGAACTCATCGCCGCCTGCCTTGCCCGCTGCTGGACAGGGGCTCGGCTG
TTGGGCACTGACAATTCCGTGGTGTTGTCGGGGAAATCATCGTCCTTTCCTTGGCTGCTCGCCTGTGTTG
CCACCTGGATTCTGCGCGGGACGTCCTTCTGCTACGTCCCTTCGGCCCTCAATCCAGCGGACCTTCCTTC
CCGCGGCCTGCTGCCGGCTCTGCGGCCTCTTCCGCATCTTCGCCTTCGCCCTCAGACGAGTCGGATCTCC
CTTTGGGCCGCCTCCCCGCATCGATACCGTCGACCTCGAGACCTAGAAAAACATGGAGCAATCACAAGTA
GCAATACAGCAGCTACCAATGCTGATTGTGCCTGGCTAGAAGCACAAGAGGAGGAGGAGGTGGGTTTTCC
AGTCACACCTCAGGTACCTTTAAGACCAATGACTTACAAGGCAGCTGTAGATCTTAGCCACTTTTTAAAA
GAAAAGGGGGGACTGGAAGGGCTAATTCACTCCCAACGAAGTCAAGATATCCTTGATCTGTGGATCTACC
ACACACAAGGCTACTTCCCTGATTGGCAGAACTACACACCAGGGCCAGGGATCAGATATCCACTGACCTT
TGGATGGTGCTACAAGCTAGTACCAGTTGAGCAAGAGAAGGTAGAAGAAGCCAATGAAGGAGAGAACACC
CGCTTGTTACACCCTGTGAGCCTGCATGGGATGGATGACCCGGAGAGAGAAGTATTAGAGTGGAGGTTTG
ACAGCCGCCTAGCATTTCATCACATGGCCCGAGAGCTGCATCCGGACTGTACTGGGTCTCTCTGGTTAGA
CCAGATCTGAGCCTGGGAGCTCTCTGGCTAACTAGGGAACCCACTGCTTAAGCCTCAATAAAGCTTGCCT
TGAGTGCTTCAAGTAGTGTGTGCCCGTCTGTTGTGTGACTCTGGTAACTAGAGATCCCTCAGACCCTTTT
AGTCAGTGTGGAAAATCTCTAGCAGGGCCCGTTTAAACCCGCTGATCAGCCTCGACTGTGCCTTCTAGTT
GCCAGCCATCTGTTGTTTGCCCCTCCCCCGTGCCTTCCTTGACCCTGGAAGGTGCCACTCCCACTGTCCT
TTCCTAATAAAATGAGGAAATTGCATCGCATTGTCTGAGTAGGTGTCATTCTATTCTGGGGGGTGGGGTG
GGGCAGGACAGCAAGGGGGAGGATTGGGAAGATAATAGCAGGCATGCTGGGGATGCGGTGGGCTCTATGG
CTTCTGAGGCGGAAAGAACCAGCTGGGGCTCTAGGGGGTATCCCC
[124 nt withheld, positions 10126-10249]
C
[91 nt withheld, positions 10251-10341]
A
[49 nt withheld, positions 10343-10391]
CCTTTGACGTTGGAGTCCACGTTCTTT
[37 nt withheld, positions 10419-10455]
ACCCTATCTCGGTCTATTCTTTTGATTTATAAGGGATTTTGCCGATTTCGGCCTATTGGTTAAAAAATGA
GCTGATTTAACAAAAATTTAACGCGAATTAATTCTGTGGAATGTGTGTCAGTTAGGGTGTGGAAAGTCCC
CAGGCTCCCCAGCAGGCAGAAGTATGCAAAGCATGCATCTCAATTAGTCAGCAACCAGGTGTGGAAAGTC
CCCAGGCTCCCCAGCAGGCAGAAGTATGCAAAGCATGCATCTCAATTAGTCAGCAACCATAGTCCCGCCC
CTAACTCCGCCCATCCCGCCCCTAACTCCGCCCAGTTCCGCCCATTCTCCGCCCCATGGCTGACTAATTT
TTTTTATTTATGCAGAGGCCGAGGCCGCCTCTGCCTCTGAGCTATTCCAGAAGTAGTGAGGAGGCTTTTT
TGGAGGCCTAGGCTTTTGCAAAAAGCTCCCGGGAGCTTGTATATCCATTTTCGGATCTGATCAGCACGTG
TTGACAATTAATCATCGGCATAGTATATCGGCATAGTATAATACGACAAGGTGAGGAACTAAACCATGGC
CAAGTTGACCAGTGCCGTTCCGGTGCTCACCGCGCGCGACGTCGCCGGAGCGGTCGAGTTCTGGACCGAC
CGGCTCGGGTTCTCCCGGGACTTCGTGGAGGACGACTTCGCCGGTGTGGTCCGGGACGACGTGACCCTGT
TCATCAGCGCGGTCCAGGACCAGGTGGTGCCGGACAACACCCTGGCCTGGGTGTGGGTGCGCGGCCTGGA
CGAGCTGTACGCCGAGTGGTCGGAGGTCGTGTCCACGAACTTCCGGGACGCCTCCGGGCCGGCCATGACC
GAGATCGGCGAGCAGCCGTGGGGGCGGGAGTTCGCCCTGCGCGACCCGGCCGGCAACTGCGTGCACTTCG
TGGCCGAGGAGCAGGACTGACACGTGCTACGAGATTTCGATTCCACCGCCGCCTTCTATGAAAGGTTGGG
CTTCGGAATCGTTTTCCGGGACGCCGGCTGGATGATCCTCCAGCGCGGGGATCTCATGCTGGAGTTCTTC
GCCCACCCCAACTTGTTTATTGCAGCTTATAATGGTTACAAATAAAGCAATAGCATCACAAATTTCACAA
ATAAAGCATTTTTTTCACTGCATTCTAGTTGTGGTTTGTCCAAACTCATCAATGTATCTTATCATGTCTG
TATACCGTCGACCTCTAGCTAGAGCTTGGCGTAATCATGGTCATAGCTGTTTCCTGTGTGAAATTGTTAT
CCGCTCACAATTCCACACAACATACGAGCCGGAAGCATAAAGTGTAAAGCCTGGGGTGCCTAATGAGTGA
GCTAACTCACATTAATTGCGTTGCGCTCACTGCCCGCTTTCCAGTCGGGAAACCTGTCGTGCCAGCTGCA
TTAATGAATCGGCCAACGCGCGGGGAGAGGCGGTTTGCGTATTGGGCGCTCTTCCGCTTCCTCGCTCACT
GACTCGCTGCGCTCGGTCGTTCGGCTGCGGCGAGCGGTATCAGCTCACTCAAAGGCGGTAATACGGTTAT
CCACAGAATCAGGGGATAACGCAGGAAAGAACATGTGAGCAAAAGGCCAGCAAAAGGCCAGGAACCGTAA
AAAGGCCGCGTTGCTGGCGTTTTTCCATAGGCTCCGCCCCCCTGACGAGCATCACAAAAATCGACGCTCA
AGTCAGAGGTGGCGAAACCCGACAGGACTATAAAGATACCAGGCGTTTCCCCCTGGAAGCTCCCTCGTGC
GCTCTCCTGTTCCGACCCTGCCGCTTACCGGATACCTGTCCGCCTTTCTCCCTTCGGGAAGCGTGGCGCT
TTCTCATAGCTCACGCTGTAGGTATCTCAGTTCGGTGTAGGTCGTTCGCTCCAAGCTGGGCTGTGTGCAC
GAACCCCCCGTTCAGCCCGACCGCTGCGCCTTATCCGGTAACTATCGTCTTGAGTCCAACCCGGTAAGAC
ACGACTTATCGCCACTGGCAGCAGCCACTGGTAACAGGATTAGCAGAGCGAGGTATGTAGGCGGTGCTAC
AGAGTTCTTGAAGTGGTGGCCTAACTACGGCTACACTAGAAGAACAGTATTTGGTATCTGCGCTCTGCTG
AAGCCAGTTACCTTCGGAAAAAGAGTTGGTAGCTCTTGATCCGGCAAACAAACCACCGCTGGTAGCGGTG
GTTTTTTTGTTTGCAAGCAGCAGATTACGCGCAGAAAAAAAGGATCTCAAGAAGATCCTTTGATCTTTTC
TACGGGGTCTGACGCTCAGTGGAACGAAAACTCACGTTAAGGGATTTTGGTCATGAGATTATCAAAAAGG
ATCTTCACCTAGATCCTTTTAAATTAAAAATGAAGTTTTAAATCAATCTAAAGTATATATGAGTAAACTT
GGTCTGACAGTTACCAATGCTTAATCAGTGAGGCACCTATCTCAGCGATCTGTCTATTTCGTTCATCCAT
AGTTGCCTGACTCCCCGTCGTGTAGATAACTACGATACGGGAGGGCTTACCATCTGGCCCCAGTGCTGCA
ATGATACCGCGAGACCCACGCTCACCGGCTCCAGATTTATCAGCAATAAACCAGCCAGCCGGAAGGGCCG
AGCGCAGAAGTGGTCCTGCAACTTTATCCGCCTCCATCCAGTCTATTAATTGTTGCCGGGAAGCTAGAGT
AAGTAGTTCGCCAGTTAATAGTTTGCGCAACGTTGTTGCCATTGCTACAGGCATCGTGGTGTCACGCTCG
TCGTTTGGTATGGCTTCATTCAGCTCCGGTTCCCAACGATCAAGGCGAGTTACATGATCCCCCATGTTGT
GCAAAAAAGCGGTTAGCTCCTTCGGTCCTCCGATCGTTGTCAGAAGTAAGTTGGCCGCAGTGTTATCACT
CATGGTTATGGCAGCACTGCATAATTCTCTTACTGTCATGCCATCCGTAAGATGCTTTTCTGTGACTGGT
GAGTACTCAACCAAGTCATTCTGAGAATAGTGTATGCGGCGACCGAGTTGCTCTTGCCCGGCGTCAATAC
GGGATAATACCGCGCCACATAGCAGAACTTTAAAAGTGCTCATCATTGGAAAACGTTCTTCGGGGCGAAA
ACTCTCAAGGATCTTACCGCTGTTGAGATCCAGTTCGATGTAACCCACTCGTGCACCCAACTGATCTTCA
GCATCTTTTACTTTCACCAGCGTTTCTGGGTGAGCAAAAACAGGAAGGCAAAATGCCGCAAAAAAGGGAA
TAAGGGCGACACGGAAATGTTGAATACTCATACTCTTCCTTTTTCAATATTATTGAAGCATTTATCAGGG
TTATTGTCTCATGAGCGGATACATATTTGAATGTATTTAGAAAAATAAACAAATAGGGGTTCCGCGCACA
TTTCCCCGAAAAGTGCCACCTGAC
