Features (pLannotate 1.2.2; 35 found; start..end, strand, type, name):
     31..83      -  misc_feature   bom (fragment): basis of mobility region from pBR322
    238..617     +  enhancer       CMV enhancer: human cytomegalovirus immediate early enhancer
    618..817     +  promoter       CMV promoter: human cytomegalovirus (CMV) immediate early promoter
    835..1015    +  LTR            5' LTR (truncated): truncated 5' long terminal repeat (LTR) from HIV-1
   1062..1187    +  misc_feature   HIV-1 Ψ: packaging signal of human immunodeficiency virus type 1
   1171..1534    +  CDS            HIV-1 gag (fragment): gag protein from human immunodeficiency virus 1; gag
   1680..1913    +  misc_feature   RRE: The Rev response element (RRE) of HIV-1 allows for Rev-dependent mRNA export from the nucleus to the cytoplasm.
   2290..2390    +  CDS            Rev (fragment): human immunodeficiency virus 1 (HIV-1) Rev protein; rev; enhances nuclear export of unspliced and incompletely spliced viral mRNAs
   2397..2637    +  promoter       U6 promoter: RNA polymerase III promoter for human U6 snRNA
   2667..2742    +  misc_RNA       gRNA scaffold: guide RNA scaffold for the Streptococcus pyogenes CRISPR/Cas9 system
   2776..2893    +  misc_feature   cPPT/CTS: central polypurine tract and central termination sequence of HIV-1
   2988..3291    +  enhancer       CMV enhancer: human cytomegalovirus immediate early enhancer
   3292..3495    +  promoter       CMV promoter: human cytomegalovirus (CMV) immediate early promoter
   3675..5390    +  CDS            Cas9(N): N-terminal portion of Streptococcus pyogenes Cas9 (Zetsche et al., 2015)
   5277..7775    +  CDS            Cas9(C): C-terminal portion of Streptococcus pyogenes Cas9 (Zetsche et al., 2015)
   7905..8502    +  CDS            PuroR (fragment): puromycin N-acetyltransferase; pac from Streptomyces; confers resistance to puromycin
   8505..8529    +  misc_feature   MCS (fragment): pBluescript multiple cloning site
   8529..9117    +  misc_feature   WPRE: woodchuck hepatitis virus posttranscriptional regulatory element
   9069..9635    +  CDS            nef (fragment): NEF_HV1H2 - Experimental evidence at protein level: Swiss-Prot protein existence level 1. Extracellular Nef protein targets CD4(+) T-lymphocytes for apoptosis by interacting with CXCR4 surface receptors. From Human immunodeficiency virus type 1 group M subtype B (isolate HXB2) (HIV-1).
   9642..9822    +  LTR            5' LTR (truncated): truncated 5' long terminal repeat (LTR) from HIV-1
   9854..9965    +  polyA_signal   bGH poly(A) signal: bovine growth hormone polyadenylation signal
  10082..10103   +  promoter       SV40 promoter (fragment): SV40 enhancer and early promoter
  10124..10552   +  rep_origin     f1 ori (sequence partly withheld): f1 bacteriophage origin of replication; arrow indicates direction of (+) strand synthesis
  10566..10895   +  promoter       SV40 promoter: SV40 enhancer and early promoter
  10943..10990   +  promoter       EM7 promoter: synthetic bacterial promoter&nbsp
  11009..11383   +  CDS            BleoR: antibiotic-binding protein; Sh ble from Streptoalloteichus hindustanus; confers resistance to bleomycin, phleomycin, and Zeocin™
  11393..11518   +  CDS            ble (fragment): BLE_KLEPN - Experimental evidence at protein level: Swiss-Prot protein existence level 1. Binding protein with a strong affinity to the bleomycin family of antibiotics. Binds to CL990; an antimitotic-antibiotic compound. From Klebsiella pneumoniae.
  11513..11634   +  polyA_signal   SV40 poly(A) signal: SV40 polyadenylation signal
  11705..11727   -  protein_bind   lac operator (fragment): The lac repressor binds to the lac operator to inhibit transcription in E. coli. This inhibition can be relieved by adding lactose or isopropyl-β-D-thiogalactopyranoside (IPTG). lac repressor encoded by lacI
  11731..11761   -  promoter       lac promoter: promoter for the E. coli lac operon
  11776..11797   -  protein_bind   CAP binding site: CAP binding activates transcription in the presence of cAMP. E. coli catabolite activator protein
  11810..11902   -  CDS            lacI (fragment): lac repressor; lacI; The lac repressor binds to the lac operator to inhibit transcription in E. coli. This inhibition can be relieved by adding lactose or isopropyl-β-D-thiogalactopyranoside (IPTG).
  12085..12673   -  rep_origin     ori: high-copy-number ColE1/pMB1/pBR322/pUC origin of replication
  12844..13704   -  CDS            AmpR: β-lactamase; bla; confers resistance to ampicillin, carbenicillin, and related antibiotics
  13705..13809   -  promoter       AmpR promoter: bla
>Addgene plasmid #102610 | pLCRISPR-CMV-cGAS3 | addgene full sequence | sequence record 202376 | Addgene NGS Result
GTCGACGGATCGGGAGATCTCCCGATCCCCTATGGTGCACTCTCAGTACAATCTGCTCTGATGCCGCATA
GTTAAGCCAGTATCTGCTCCCTGCTTGTGTGTTGGAGGTCGCTGAGTAGTGCGCGAGCAAAATTTAAGCT
ACAACAAGGCAAGGCTTGACCGACAATTGCATGAAGAATCTGCTTAGGGTTAGGCGTTTTGCGCTGCTTC
GCGATGTACGGGCCAGATATACGCGTTGACATTGATTATTGACTAGTTATTAATAGTAATCAATTACGGG
GTCATTAGTTCATAGCCCATATATGGAGTTCCGCGTTACATAACTTACGGTAAATGGCCCGCCTGGCTGA
CCGCCCAACGACCCCCGCCCATTGACGTCAATAATGACGTATGTTCCCATAGTAACGCCAATAGGGACTT
TCCATTGACGTCAATGGGTGGAGTATTTACGGTAAACTGCCCACTTGGCAGTACATCAAGTGTATCATAT
GCCAAGTACGCCCCCTATTGACGTCAATGACGGTAAATGGCCCGCCTGGCATTATGCCCAGTACATGACC
TTATGGGACTTTCCTACTTGGCAGTACATCTACGTATTAGTCATCGCTATTACCATGGTGATGCGGTTTT
GGCAGTACATCAATGGGCGTGGATAGCGGTTTGACTCACGGGGATTTCCAAGTCTCCACCCCATTGACGT
CAATGGGAGTTTGTTTTGGCACCAAAATCAACGGGACTTTCCAAAATGTCGTAACAACTCCGCCCCATTG
ACGCAAATGGGCGGTAGGCGTGTACGGTGGGAGGTCTATATAAGCAGCGCGTTTTGCCTGTACTGGGTCT
CTCTGGTTAGACCAGATCTGAGCCTGGGAGCTCTCTGGCTAACTAGGGAACCCACTGCTTAAGCCTCAAT
AAAGCTTGCCTTGAGTGCTTCAAGTAGTGTGTGCCCGTCTGTTGTGTGACTCTGGTAACTAGAGATCCCT
CAGACCCTTTTAGTCAGTGTGGAAAATCTCTAGCAGTGGCGCCCGAACAGGGACTTGAAAGCGAAAGGGA
AACCAGAGGAGCTCTCTCGACGCAGGACTCGGCTTGCTGAAGCGCGCACGGCAAGAGGCGAGGGGCGGCG
ACTGGTGAGTACGCCAAAAATTTTGACTAGCGGAGGCTAGAAGGAGAGAGATGGGTGCGAGAGCGTCAGT
ATTAAGCGGGGGAGAATTAGATCGCGATGGGAAAAAATTCGGTTAAGGCCAGGGGGAAAGAAAAAATATA
AATTAAAACATATAGTATGGGCAAGCAGGGAGCTAGAACGATTCGCAGTTAATCCTGGCCTGTTAGAAAC
ATCAGAAGGCTGTAGACAAATACTGGGACAGCTACAACCATCCCTTCAGACAGGATCAGAAGAACTTAGA
TCATTATATAATACAGTAGCAACCCTCTATTGTGTGCATCAAAGGATAGAGATAAAAGACACCAAGGAAG
CTTTAGACAAGATAGAGGAAGAGCAAAACAAAAGTAAGACCACCGCACAGCAAGCGGCCGCTGATCTTCA
GACCTGGAGGAGGAGATATGAGGGACAATTGGAGAAGTGAATTATATAAATATAAAGTAGTAAAAATTGA
ACCATTAGGAGTAGCACCCACCAAGGCAAAGAGAAGAGTGGTGCAGAGAGAAAAAAGAGCAGTGGGAATA
GGAGCTTTGTTCCTTGGGTTCTTGGGAGCAGCAGGAAGCACTATGGGCGCAGCGTCAATGACGCTGACGG
TACAGGCCAGACAATTATTGTCTGGTATAGTGCAGCAGCAGAACAATTTGCTGAGGGCTATTGAGGCGCA
ACAGCATCTGTTGCAACTCACAGTCTGGGGCATCAAGCAGCTCCAGGCAAGAATCCTGGCTGTGGAAAGA
TACCTAAAGGATCAACAGCTCCTGGGGATTTGGGGTTGCTCTGGAAAACTCATTTGCACCACTGCTGTGC
CTTGGAATGCTAGTTGGAGTAATAAATCTCTGGAACAGATTTGGAATCACACGACCTGGATGGAGTGGGA
CAGAGAAATTAACAATTACACAAGCTTAATACACTCCTTAATTGAAGAATCGCAAAACCAGCAAGAAAAG
AATGAACAAGAATTATTGGAATTAGATAAATGGGCAAGTTTGTGGAATTGGTTTAACATAACAAATTGGC
TGTGGTATATAAAATTATTCATAATGATAGTAGGAGGCTTGGTAGGTTTAAGAATAGTTTTTGCTGTACT
TTCTATAGTGAATAGAGTTAGGCAGGGATATTCACCATTATCGTTTCAGACCCACCTCCCAACCCCGAGG
GGACCCGACAGGCCCGAAGGAATAGAAGAAGAAGGTGGAGAGAGAGACAGAGACAGATCCATTCGATTAG
TGAACGGATCGGCACTGAGGGCCTATTTCCCATGATTCCTTCATATTTGCATATACGATACAAGGCTGTT
AGAGAGATAATTGGAATTAATTTGACTGTAAACACAAAGATATTAGTACAAAATACGTGACGTAGAAAGT
AATAATTTCTTGGGTAGTTTGCAGTTTTAAAATTATGTTTTAAAATGGACTATCATATGCTTACCGTAAC
TTGAAAGTATTTCGATTTCTTGGCTTTATATATCTTGTGGAAAGGACGAAACACCGGGGATCCCGACTTC
CTGGCGGTTTTAGAGCTAGAAATAGCAAGTTAAAATAAGGCTAGTCCGTTATCAACTTGAAAAAGTGGCA
CCGAGTCGGTGCTTTTTTTAGACAAATGGCAGTATTCATCCACAATTTTAAAAGAAAAGGGGGGATTGGG
GGGTACAGTGCAGGGGAAAGAATAGTAGACATAATAGCAACAGACATACAAACTAAAGAATTACAAAAAC
AAATTACAAAAATTCAAAATTTTCGGGTTTATTACAGGGACAGCAGAGATCCAGTTTGGTTAATTAATAG
TAATCAATTACGGGGTCATTAGTTCATAGCCCATATATGGAGTTCCGCGTTACATAACTTACGGTAAATG
GCCCGCCTGGCTGACCGCCCAACGACCCCCGCCCATTGACGTCAATAATGACGTATGTTCCCATAGTAAC
GCCAATAGGGACTTTCCATTGACGTCAATGGGTGGAGTATTTACGGTAAACTGCCCACTTGGCAGTACAT
CAAGTGTATCATATGCCAAGTACGCCCCCTATTGACGTCAATGACGGTAAATGGCCCGCCTGGCATTATG
CCCAGTACATGACCTTATGGGACTTTCCTACTTGGCAGTACATCTACGTATTAGTCATCGCTATTACCAT
GGTGATGCGGTTTTGGCAGTACATCAATGGGCGTGGATAGCGGTTTGACTCACGGGGATTTCCAAGTCTC
CACCCCATTGACGTCAATGGGAGTTTGTTTTGGCACCAAAATCAACGGGACTTTCCAAAATGTCGTAACA
ACTCCGCCCCATTGACGCAAATGGGCGGTAGGCGTGTACGGTGGGAGGTCTATATAAGCAGAGCTGGTTT
AGTGAACCGTCAGATCCCGCGGGCTAGCGGATCCCCACCGGTCGTACGGCCACCATGGACTATAAGGACC
ACGACGGAGACTACAAGGATCATGATATTGATTACAAAGACGATGACGATAAGATGGCCCCAAAGAAGAA
GCGGAAGGTCGGTATCCACGGAGTCCCAGCAGCCGACAAGAAGTACAGCATCGGCCTGGACATCGGCACC
AACTCTGTGGGCTGGGCCGTGATCACCGACGAGTACAAGGTGCCCAGCAAGAAATTCAAGGTGCTGGGCA
ACACCGACCGGCACAGCATCAAGAAGAACCTGATCGGAGCCCTGCTGTTCGACAGCGGCGAAACAGCCGA
GGCCACCCGGCTGAAGAGAACCGCCAGAAGAAGATACACCAGACGGAAGAACCGGATCTGCTATCTGCAA
GAGATCTTCAGCAACGAGATGGCCAAGGTGGACGACAGCTTCTTCCACAGACTGGAAGAGTCCTTCCTGG
TGGAAGAGGATAAGAAGCACGAGCGGCACCCCATCTTCGGCAACATCGTGGACGAGGTGGCCTACCACGA
GAAGTACCCCACCATCTACCACCTGAGAAAGAAACTGGTGGACAGCACCGACAAGGCCGACCTGCGGCTG
ATCTATCTGGCCCTGGCCCACATGATCAAGTTCCGGGGCCACTTCCTGATCGAGGGCGACCTGAACCCCG
ACAACAGCGACGTGGACAAGCTGTTCATCCAGCTGGTGCAGACCTACAACCAGCTGTTCGAGGAAAACCC
CATCAACGCCAGCGGCGTGGACGCCAAGGCCATCCTGTCTGCCAGACTGAGCAAGAGCAGACGGCTGGAA
AATCTGATCGCCCAGCTGCCCGGCGAGAAGAAGAATGGCCTGTTCGGCAACCTGATTGCCCTGAGCCTGG
GCCTGACCCCCAACTTCAAGAGCAACTTCGACCTGGCCGAGGATGCCAAACTGCAGCTGAGCAAGGACAC
CTACGACGACGACCTGGACAACCTGCTGGCCCAGATCGGCGACCAGTACGCCGACCTGTTTCTGGCCGCC
AAGAACCTGTCCGACGCCATCCTGCTGAGCGACATCCTGAGAGTGAACACCGAGATCACCAAGGCCCCCC
TGAGCGCCTCTATGATCAAGAGATACGACGAGCACCACCAGGACCTGACCCTGCTGAAAGCTCTCGTGCG
GCAGCAGCTGCCTGAGAAGTACAAAGAGATTTTCTTCGACCAGAGCAAGAACGGCTACGCCGGCTACATT
GACGGCGGAGCCAGCCAGGAAGAGTTCTACAAGTTCATCAAGCCCATCCTGGAAAAGATGGACGGCACCG
AGGAACTGCTCGTGAAGCTGAACAGAGAGGACCTGCTGCGGAAGCAGCGGACCTTCGACAACGGCAGCAT
CCCCCACCAGATCCACCTGGGAGAGCTGCACGCCATTCTGCGGCGGCAGGAAGATTTTTACCCATTCCTG
AAGGACAACCGGGAAAAGATCGAGAAGATCCTGACCTTCCGCATCCCCTACTACGTGGGCCCTCTGGCCA
GGGGAAACAGCAGATTCGCCTGGATGACCAGAAAGAGCGAGGAAACCATCACCCCCTGGAACTTCGAGGA
AGTGGTGGACAAGGGCGCTTCCGCCCAGAGCTTCATCGAGCGGATGACCAACTTCGATAAGAACCTGCCC
AACGAGAAGGTGCTGCCCAAGCACAGCCTGCTGTACGAGTACTTCACCGTGTATAACGAGCTGACCAAAG
TGAAATACGTGACCGAGGGAATGAGAAAGCCCGCCTTCCTGAGCGGCGAGCAGAAAAAGGCCATCGTGGA
CCTGCTGTTCAAGACCAACCGGAAAGTGACCGTGAAGCAGCTGAAAGAGGACTACTTCAAGAAAATCGAG
TGCTTCGACTCCGTGGAAATCTCCGGCGTGGAAGATCGGTTCAACGCCTCCCTGGGCACATACCACGATC
TGCTGAAAATTATCAAGGACAAGGACTTCCTGGACAATGAGGAAAACGAGGACATTCTGGAAGATATCGT
GCTGACCCTGACACTGTTTGAGGACAGAGAGATGATCGAGGAACGGCTGAAAACCTATGCCCACCTGTTC
GACGACAAAGTGATGAAGCAGCTGAAGCGGCGGAGATACACCGGCTGGGGCAGGCTGAGCCGGAAGCTGA
TCAACGGCATCCGGGACAAGCAGTCCGGCAAGACAATCCTGGATTTCCTGAAGTCCGACGGCTTCGCCAA
CAGAAACTTCATGCAGCTGATCCACGACGACAGCCTGACCTTTAAAGAGGACATCCAGAAAGCCCAGGTG
TCCGGCCAGGGCGATAGCCTGCACGAGCACATTGCCAATCTGGCCGGCAGCCCCGCCATTAAGAAGGGCA
TCCTGCAGACAGTGAAGGTGGTGGACGAGCTCGTGAAAGTGATGGGCCGGCACAAGCCCGAGAACATCGT
GATCGAAATGGCCAGAGAGAACCAGACCACCCAGAAGGGACAGAAGAACAGCCGCGAGAGAATGAAGCGG
ATCGAAGAGGGCATCAAAGAGCTGGGCAGCCAGATCCTGAAAGAACACCCCGTGGAAAACACCCAGCTGC
AGAACGAGAAGCTGTACCTGTACTACCTGCAGAATGGGCGGGATATGTACGTGGACCAGGAACTGGACAT
CAACCGGCTGTCCGACTACGATGTGGACCATATCGTGCCTCAGAGCTTTCTGAAGGACGACTCCATCGAC
AACAAGGTGCTGACCAGAAGCGACAAGAACCGGGGCAAGAGCGACAACGTGCCCTCCGAAGAGGTCGTGA
AGAAGATGAAGAACTACTGGCGGCAGCTGCTGAACGCCAAGCTGATTACCCAGAGAAAGTTCGACAATCT
GACCAAGGCCGAGAGAGGCGGCCTGAGCGAACTGGATAAGGCCGGCTTCATCAAGAGACAGCTGGTGGAA
ACCCGGCAGATCACAAAGCACGTGGCACAGATCCTGGACTCCCGGATGAACACTAAGTACGACGAGAATG
ACAAGCTGATCCGGGAAGTGAAAGTGATCACCCTGAAGTCCAAGCTGGTGTCCGATTTCCGGAAGGATTT
CCAGTTTTACAAAGTGCGCGAGATCAACAACTACCACCACGCCCACGACGCCTACCTGAACGCCGTCGTG
GGAACCGCCCTGATCAAAAAGTACCCTAAGCTGGAAAGCGAGTTCGTGTACGGCGACTACAAGGTGTACG
ACGTGCGGAAGATGATCGCCAAGAGCGAGCAGGAAATCGGCAAGGCTACCGCCAAGTACTTCTTCTACAG
CAACATCATGAACTTTTTCAAGACCGAGATTACCCTGGCCAACGGCGAGATCCGGAAGCGGCCTCTGATC
GAGACAAACGGCGAAACCGGGGAGATCGTGTGGGATAAGGGCCGGGATTTTGCCACCGTGCGGAAAGTGC
TGAGCATGCCCCAAGTGAATATCGTGAAAAAGACCGAGGTGCAGACAGGCGGCTTCAGCAAAGAGTCTAT
CCTGCCCAAGAGGAACAGCGATAAGCTGATCGCCAGAAAGAAGGACTGGGACCCTAAGAAGTACGGCGGC
TTCGACAGCCCCACCGTGGCCTATTCTGTGCTGGTGGTGGCCAAAGTGGAAAAGGGCAAGTCCAAGAAAC
TGAAGAGTGTGAAAGAGCTGCTGGGGATCACCATCATGGAAAGAAGCAGCTTCGAGAAGAATCCCATCGA
CTTTCTGGAAGCCAAGGGCTACAAAGAAGTGAAAAAGGACCTGATCATCAAGCTGCCTAAGTACTCCCTG
TTCGAGCTGGAAAACGGCCGGAAGAGAATGCTGGCCTCTGCCGGCGAACTGCAGAAGGGAAACGAACTGG
CCCTGCCCTCCAAATATGTGAACTTCCTGTACCTGGCCAGCCACTATGAGAAGCTGAAGGGCTCCCCCGA
GGATAATGAGCAGAAACAGCTGTTTGTGGAACAGCACAAGCACTACCTGGACGAGATCATCGAGCAGATC
AGCGAGTTCTCCAAGAGAGTGATCCTGGCCGACGCTAATCTGGACAAAGTGCTGTCCGCCTACAACAAGC
ACCGGGATAAGCCCATCAGAGAGCAGGCCGAGAATATCATCCACCTGTTTACCCTGACCAATCTGGGAGC
CCCTGCCGCCTTCAAGTACTTTGACACCACCATCGACCGGAAGAGGTACACCAGCACCAAAGAGGTGCTG
GACGCCACCCTGATCCACCAGAGCATCACCGGCCTGTACGAGACACGGATCGACCTGTCTCAGCTGGGAG
GCGACGCGGCCGCCAAGCGTCCTGCTGCTACTAAGAAAGCTGGTCAAGCTAAGAAAAAGAAAGGAAGCGG
AGCTACTAACTTCAGCCTGCTGAAGCAGGCTGGAGACGTGGAGGAGAACCCTGGACCTGGATCCATGACC
GAGTACAAGCCCACGGTGCGCCTCGCCACCCGCGACGACGTCCCCAGGGCCGTACGCACCCTCGCCGCCG
CGTTCGCCGACTACCCCGCCACGCGCCACACCGTCGATCCGGACCGCCACATCGAGCGGGTCACCGAGCT
GCAAGAACTCTTCCTCACGCGCGTCGGGCTCGACATCGGCAAGGTGTGGGTCGCGGACGACGGCGCCGCG
GTGGCGGTCTGGACCACGCCGGAGAGCGTCGAAGCGGGGGCGGTGTTCGCCGAGATCGGCCCGCGCATGG
CCGAGTTGAGCGGTTCCCGGCTGGCCGCGCAGCAACAGATGGAAGGCCTCCTGGCGCCGCACCGGCCCAA
GGAGCCCGCGTGGTTCCTGGCCACCGTCGGCGTCTCGCCCGACCACCAGGGCAAGGGTCTGGGCAGCGCC
GTCGTGCTCCCCGGAGTGGAGGCGGCCGAGCGCGCCGGGGTGCCCGCCTTCCTGGAGACCTCCGCGCCCC
GCAACCTCCCCTTCTACGAGCGGCTCGGCTTCACCGTCACCGCCGACGTCGAGGTGCCCGAAGGACCGCG
CACCTGGTGCATGACCCGCAAGCCCGGTGCCTAAGAATTCGATATCAAGCTTATCGATAATCAACCTCTG
GATTACAAAATTTGTGAAAGATTGACTGGTATTCTTAACTATGTTGCTCCTTTTACGCTATGTGGATACG
CTGCTTTAATGCCTTTGTATCATGCTATTGCTTCCCGTATGGCTTTCATTTTCTCCTCCTTGTATAAATC
CTGGTTGCTGTCTCTTTATGAGGAGTTGTGGCCCGTTGTCAGGCAACGTGGCGTGGTGTGCACTGTGTTT
GCTGACGCAACCCCCACTGGTTGGGGCATTGCCACCACCTGTCAGCTCCTTTCCGGGACTTTCGCTTTCC
CCCTCCCTATTGCCACGGCGGAACTCATCGCCGCCTGCCTTGCCCGCTGCTGGACAGGGGCTCGGCTGTT
GGGCACTGACAATTCCGTGGTGTTGTCGGGGAAATCATCGTCCTTTCCTTGGCTGCTCGCCTGTGTTGCC
ACCTGGATTCTGCGCGGGACGTCCTTCTGCTACGTCCCTTCGGCCCTCAATCCAGCGGACCTTCCTTCCC
GCGGCCTGCTGCCGGCTCTGCGGCCTCTTCCGCATCTTCGCCTTCGCCCTCAGACGAGTCGGATCTCCCT
TTGGGCCGCCTCCCCGCATCGATACCGTCGACCTCGAGACCTAGAAAAACATGGAGCAATCACAAGTAGC
AATACAGCAGCTACCAATGCTGATTGTGCCTGGCTAGAAGCACAAGAGGAGGAGGAGGTGGGTTTTCCAG
TCACACCTCAGGTACCTTTAAGACCAATGACTTACAAGGCAGCTGTAGATCTTAGCCACTTTTTAAAAGA
AAAGGGGGGACTGGAAGGGCTAATTCACTCCCAACGAAGTCAAGATATCCTTGATCTGTGGATCTACCAC
ACACAAGGCTACTTCCCTGATTGGCAGAACTACACACCAGGGCCAGGGATCAGATATCCACTGACCTTTG
GATGGTGCTACAAGCTAGTACCAGTTGAGCAAGAGAAGGTAGAAGAAGCCAATGAAGGAGAGAACACCCG
CTTGTTACACCCTGTGAGCCTGCATGGGATGGATGACCCGGAGAGAGAAGTATTAGAGTGGAGGTTTGAC
AGCCGCCTAGCATTTCATCACATGGCCCGAGAGCTGCATCCGGACTGTACTGGGTCTCTCTGGTTAGACC
AGATCTGAGCCTGGGAGCTCTCTGGCTAACTAGGGAACCCACTGCTTAAGCCTCAATAAAGCTTGCCTTG
AGTGCTTCAAGTAGTGTGTGCCCGTCTGTTGTGTGACTCTGGTAACTAGAGATCCCTCAGACCCTTTTAG
TCAGTGTGGAAAATCTCTAGCAGGGCCCGTTTAAACCCGCTGATCAGCCTCGACTGTGCCTTCTAGTTGC
CAGCCATCTGTTGTTTGCCCCTCCCCCGTGCCTTCCTTGACCCTGGAAGGTGCCACTCCCACTGTCCTTT
CCTAATAAAATGAGGAAATTGCATCGCATTGTCTGAGTAGGTGTCATTCTATTCTGGGGGGTGGGGTGGG
GCAGGACAGCAAGGGGGAGGATTGGGAAGATAATAGCAGGCATGCTGGGGATGCGGTGGGCTCTATGGCT
TCTGAGGCGGAAAGAACCAGCTGGGGCTCTAGGGGGTATCCCC
[124 nt withheld, positions 10124-10247]
C
[91 nt withheld, positions 10249-10339]
A
[49 nt withheld, positions 10341-10389]
CCTTTGACGTTGGAGTCCACGTTCTTT
[37 nt withheld, positions 10417-10453]
ACCCTATCTCGGTCTATTCTTTTGATTTATAAGGGATTTTGCCGATTTCGGCCTATTGGTTAAAAAATGA
GCTGATTTAACAAAAATTTAACGCGAATTAATTCTGTGGAATGTGTGTCAGTTAGGGTGTGGAAAGTCCC
CAGGCTCCCCAGCAGGCAGAAGTATGCAAAGCATGCATCTCAATTAGTCAGCAACCAGGTGTGGAAAGTC
CCCAGGCTCCCCAGCAGGCAGAAGTATGCAAAGCATGCATCTCAATTAGTCAGCAACCATAGTCCCGCCC
CTAACTCCGCCCATCCCGCCCCTAACTCCGCCCAGTTCCGCCCATTCTCCGCCCCATGGCTGACTAATTT
TTTTTATTTATGCAGAGGCCGAGGCCGCCTCTGCCTCTGAGCTATTCCAGAAGTAGTGAGGAGGCTTTTT
TGGAGGCCTAGGCTTTTGCAAAAAGCTCCCGGGAGCTTGTATATCCATTTTCGGATCTGATCAGCACGTG
TTGACAATTAATCATCGGCATAGTATATCGGCATAGTATAATACGACAAGGTGAGGAACTAAACCATGGC
CAAGTTGACCAGTGCCGTTCCGGTGCTCACCGCGCGCGACGTCGCCGGAGCGGTCGAGTTCTGGACCGAC
CGGCTCGGGTTCTCCCGGGACTTCGTGGAGGACGACTTCGCCGGTGTGGTCCGGGACGACGTGACCCTGT
TCATCAGCGCGGTCCAGGACCAGGTGGTGCCGGACAACACCCTGGCCTGGGTGTGGGTGCGCGGCCTGGA
CGAGCTGTACGCCGAGTGGTCGGAGGTCGTGTCCACGAACTTCCGGGACGCCTCCGGGCCGGCCATGACC
GAGATCGGCGAGCAGCCGTGGGGGCGGGAGTTCGCCCTGCGCGACCCGGCCGGCAACTGCGTGCACTTCG
TGGCCGAGGAGCAGGACTGACACGTGCTACGAGATTTCGATTCCACCGCCGCCTTCTATGAAAGGTTGGG
CTTCGGAATCGTTTTCCGGGACGCCGGCTGGATGATCCTCCAGCGCGGGGATCTCATGCTGGAGTTCTTC
GCCCACCCCAACTTGTTTATTGCAGCTTATAATGGTTACAAATAAAGCAATAGCATCACAAATTTCACAA
ATAAAGCATTTTTTTCACTGCATTCTAGTTGTGGTTTGTCCAAACTCATCAATGTATCTTATCATGTCTG
TATACCGTCGACCTCTAGCTAGAGCTTGGCGTAATCATGGTCATAGCTGTTTCCTGTGTGAAATTGTTAT
CCGCTCACAATTCCACACAACATACGAGCCGGAAGCATAAAGTGTAAAGCCTGGGGTGCCTAATGAGTGA
GCTAACTCACATTAATTGCGTTGCGCTCACTGCCCGCTTTCCAGTCGGGAAACCTGTCGTGCCAGCTGCA
TTAATGAATCGGCCAACGCGCGGGGAGAGGCGGTTTGCGTATTGGGCGCTCTTCCGCTTCCTCGCTCACT
GACTCGCTGCGCTCGGTCGTTCGGCTGCGGCGAGCGGTATCAGCTCACTCAAAGGCGGTAATACGGTTAT
CCACAGAATCAGGGGATAACGCAGGAAAGAACATGTGAGCAAAAGGCCAGCAAAAGGCCAGGAACCGTAA
AAAGGCCGCGTTGCTGGCGTTTTTCCATAGGCTCCGCCCCCCTGACGAGCATCACAAAAATCGACGCTCA
AGTCAGAGGTGGCGAAACCCGACAGGACTATAAAGATACCAGGCGTTTCCCCCTGGAAGCTCCCTCGTGC
GCTCTCCTGTTCCGACCCTGCCGCTTACCGGATACCTGTCCGCCTTTCTCCCTTCGGGAAGCGTGGCGCT
TTCTCATAGCTCACGCTGTAGGTATCTCAGTTCGGTGTAGGTCGTTCGCTCCAAGCTGGGCTGTGTGCAC
GAACCCCCCGTTCAGCCCGACCGCTGCGCCTTATCCGGTAACTATCGTCTTGAGTCCAACCCGGTAAGAC
ACGACTTATCGCCACTGGCAGCAGCCACTGGTAACAGGATTAGCAGAGCGAGGTATGTAGGCGGTGCTAC
AGAGTTCTTGAAGTGGTGGCCTAACTACGGCTACACTAGAAGAACAGTATTTGGTATCTGCGCTCTGCTG
AAGCCAGTTACCTTCGGAAAAAGAGTTGGTAGCTCTTGATCCGGCAAACAAACCACCGCTGGTAGCGGTG
GTTTTTTTGTTTGCAAGCAGCAGATTACGCGCAGAAAAAAAGGATCTCAAGAAGATCCTTTGATCTTTTC
TACGGGGTCTGACGCTCAGTGGAACGAAAACTCACGTTAAGGGATTTTGGTCATGAGATTATCAAAAAGG
ATCTTCACCTAGATCCTTTTAAATTAAAAATGAAGTTTTAAATCAATCTAAAGTATATATGAGTAAACTT
GGTCTGACAGTTACCAATGCTTAATCAGTGAGGCACCTATCTCAGCGATCTGTCTATTTCGTTCATCCAT
AGTTGCCTGACTCCCCGTCGTGTAGATAACTACGATACGGGAGGGCTTACCATCTGGCCCCAGTGCTGCA
ATGATACCGCGAGACCCACGCTCACCGGCTCCAGATTTATCAGCAATAAACCAGCCAGCCGGAAGGGCCG
AGCGCAGAAGTGGTCCTGCAACTTTATCCGCCTCCATCCAGTCTATTAATTGTTGCCGGGAAGCTAGAGT
AAGTAGTTCGCCAGTTAATAGTTTGCGCAACGTTGTTGCCATTGCTACAGGCATCGTGGTGTCACGCTCG
TCGTTTGGTATGGCTTCATTCAGCTCCGGTTCCCAACGATCAAGGCGAGTTACATGATCCCCCATGTTGT
GCAAAAAAGCGGTTAGCTCCTTCGGTCCTCCGATCGTTGTCAGAAGTAAGTTGGCCGCAGTGTTATCACT
CATGGTTATGGCAGCACTGCATAATTCTCTTACTGTCATGCCATCCGTAAGATGCTTTTCTGTGACTGGT
GAGTACTCAACCAAGTCATTCTGAGAATAGTGTATGCGGCGACCGAGTTGCTCTTGCCCGGCGTCAATAC
GGGATAATACCGCGCCACATAGCAGAACTTTAAAAGTGCTCATCATTGGAAAACGTTCTTCGGGGCGAAA
ACTCTCAAGGATCTTACCGCTGTTGAGATCCAGTTCGATGTAACCCACTCGTGCACCCAACTGATCTTCA
GCATCTTTTACTTTCACCAGCGTTTCTGGGTGAGCAAAAACAGGAAGGCAAAATGCCGCAAAAAAGGGAA
TAAGGGCGACACGGAAATGTTGAATACTCATACTCTTCCTTTTTCAATATTATTGAAGCATTTATCAGGG
TTATTGTCTCATGAGCGGATACATATTTGAATGTATTTAGAAAAATAAACAAATAGGGGTTCCGCGCACA
TTTCCCCGAAAAGTGCCACCTGAC
